Addgene plasmid #240655: pG20_TEV_2xStrepII_Hyg
Purpose: (Empty Backbone) Expression plasmid for TEV-2xStrepII-tagged proteins with Hygromycin transgenic seed selection
Depositing lab: Hans-Henning Kunz. Depositing organization: Ludwig-Maximilians-Universitaet Muenchen (LMU). Publication: Catch & Release-rapid cost-effective protein purification from plants using a DIY GFP-Trap-protease approach. Schwartz S, Engstler C, Muhlbauer S, Windenbach E, Wunder T, Kunz HH, Brandt B. Plant J. 2025 Nov;124(3):e70544. doi: 10.1111/tpj.70544. PubMed 41222448.
Backbone
  Vector backbone: pGreen2.0
  Backbone size (bp): 6714
  Vector type: Plant Expression
  Selectable markers: Hygromycin
  Tag / fusion protein: TEV-2xStrepII (C terminal on backbone)
Growth in bacteria
  Bacterial resistance: Kanamycin, 50 μg/mL
  Growth temperature: 37°C
  Growth strain: DH5alpha
  Copy number: High Copy
Gene/Insert
  Gene/Insert name: None
  Tag / fusion protein: TEV-2xStrepII (C terminal on backbone)
Terms and licenses: Academic/Nonprofit Terms; Industry Terms: Not Available to Industry
How to cite: pG20_TEV_2xStrepII_Hyg was a gift from Hans-Henning Kunz (Addgene plasmid # 240655 ; http://n2t.net/addgene:240655 ; RRID:Addgene_240655)
