[The description below was written by a language model from this plasmid's Addgene catalogue record and pLannotate feature annotations shown in this document.]
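Description:
pG20_TEV_2xStrepII_Hyg is an empty plant expression backbone of 6,714 bp built on the pGreen2.0 binary vector, intended for producing proteins that carry a C-terminal TEV protease site followed by a double StrepII affinity tag. It replicates at high copy in E. coli through a ColE1/pUC-type origin and is selected with kanamycin via an aph(3')-Ia gene. It also carries the pSa origin, which in pGreen-type vectors supports replication in Agrobacterium when the replicase is supplied in trans by a helper plasmid. Nopaline-type left and right T-DNA border repeats define the segment transferred into plant cells.

Next to the left border, a hygromycin phosphotransferase (hph) gene is driven by the CaMV 35S promoter and terminated by the CaMV poly(A) signal, allowing selection of transgenic seedlings on hygromycin. The cloning region holds a bacterial mRFP1 cassette with a lac promoter and operator and the rrnB T1 and T7Te terminators. This appears to be a replaceable visual marker: colonies that keep it turn red, and those in which an insert has displaced it do not, although the record does not state the cloning method. Downstream lies the Arabidopsis HSP18.2 terminator, which would end transcription of the inserted gene.

The feature table annotates neither the TEV-2xStrepII tag nor a plant promoter for the gene of interest, and an unannotated stretch upstream of the mRFP1 cassette could contain such a promoter. The short lacI, yokD, NOS promoter and Tn903 fragments appear to be cloning remnants. The associated work concerns rapid, low-cost purification of proteins from plants, where the Strep tags permit affinity capture and TEV cleavage permits tag removal.
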