Features (pLannotate 1.2.2; 20 found; start..end, strand, type, name):
     63..498     +  rep_origin     pSa ori: origin of replication from bacterial plasmid pSa
    625..647     +  misc_feature   LB T-DNA repeat: left border repeat from nopaline C58 T-DNA (truncated)
    655..831     -  polyA_signal   CaMV poly(A) signal: cauliflower mosaic virus polyadenylation signal
    881..1045    -  CDS            yokD (fragment): YOKD_BACSU - Experimental evidence at protein level: Swiss-Prot protein existence level 1. May contribute to antibiotic resistance. From Bacillus subtilis (strain 168).
   1066..2088    -  CDS            hph: KHYB_ECOLX - Experimental evidence at protein level: Swiss-Prot protein existence level 1. The aminoglycoside phosphotransferases achieve inactivation of their antibiotic substrates by phosphorylation. Only phosphorylates hygromycin and closely related compounds such as demethyl analogs and destomycin. From Escherichia coli.
   2108..2453    -  promoter       CaMV 35S promoter: strong constitutive promoter from cauliflower mosaic virus
   2110..2156    -  promoter       minimal CaMV 35S promoter: minimal 35S promoter from cauliflower mosaic virus
   3158..3245    +  CDS            lacI (fragment): lac repressor; lacI; The lac repressor binds to the lac operator to inhibit transcription in E. coli. This inhibition can be relieved by adding lactose or isopropyl-β-D-thiogalactopyranoside (IPTG).
   3258..3279    +  protein_bind   CAP binding site: CAP binding activates transcription in the presence of cAMP. E. coli catabolite activator protein
   3294..3324    +  promoter       lac promoter: promoter for the E. coli lac operon
   3332..3348    +  protein_bind   lac operator: The lac repressor binds to the lac operator to inhibit transcription in E. coli. This inhibition can be relieved by adding lactose or isopropyl-β-D-thiogalactopyranoside (IPTG). lac repressor encoded by lacI
   3384..4058    +  CDS            mRFP1: mRFP1 is a basic (constitutively fluorescent) red fluorescent protein published in 2002, derived from Discosoma sp.. It is reported to be a somewhat slowly-maturing monomer with low acid sensitivity.
   4106..4177    +  terminator     rrnB T1 terminator: transcription terminator T1 from the E. coli rrnB gene
   4193..4220    +  terminator     T7Te terminator: phage T7 early transcription terminator
   4384..4632    +  terminator     HSP terminator: efficient transcription terminator from the Arabidopsis thaliana heat shock protein 18.2 gene (Nagaya et al., 2010)
   4643..4673    -  promoter       NOS promoter (fragment): nopaline synthase promoter
   4797..4821    +  misc_feature   RB T-DNA repeat: right border repeat from nopaline C58 T-DNA
   4912..5500    -  rep_origin     ori: high-copy-number ColE1/pMB1/pBR322/pUC origin of replication
   5671..6486    -  CDS            KanR: aminoglycoside phosphotransferase; aph(3')-Ia; confers resistance to kanamycin in bacteria or G418 (Geneticin®) in eukaryotes
   6671..58      +  CDS            TRA2_ECOLX (fragment) (across the origin): Protein predicted: Swiss-Prot protein existence level 4. Required for transposition of transposon Tn903. From Escherichia coli.
>Addgene plasmid #240655 | pG20_TEV_2xStrepII_Hyg | addgene full sequence | sequence record 482852 | Addgene NGS Result
AGCTCTCATCAACCGTGGCTCCCTCACTTTCTGGCTGGATGATGGGGCGATTCAGGCGATCCCCATCCAA
CAGCCCGCCGTCGAGCGGGCTTTTTTATCCCCGGAAGCCTGTGGATAGAGGGTAGTTATCCACGTGAAAC
CGCTAATGCCCCGCAAAGCCTTGATTCACGGGGCTTTCCGGCCCGCTCCAAAAACTATCCACGTGAAATC
GCTAATCAGGGTACGTGAAATCGCTAATCGGAGTACGTGAAATCGCTAATAAGGTCACGTGAAATCGCTA
ATCAAAAAGGCACGTGAGAACGCTAATAGCCCTTTCAGATCAACAGCTTGCAAACACCCCTCGCTCCGGC
AAGTAGTTACAGCAAGTAGTATGTTCAATTAGCTTTTCAATTATGAATATATATATCAATTATTGGTCGC
CCTTGGCTTGTGGACAATGCGCTACGCGCACCGGCTCCGCCCGTGGACAACCGCAAGCGGTTGCCCACCG
TCGAGCGCCTTTGCCCACAACCCGGCGGCCGGCCGCAACAGATCGTTTTATAAATTTTTTTTTTTGAAAA
AGAAAAAGCCCGAAAGGCGGCAACCTCTCGGGCTTCTGGATTTCCGATCCCCGGAATTAGATCTTGGCAG
GATATATTGTGGTGTAACGTTATCGATCTGGATTTTAGTACTGGATTTTGGTTTTAGGAATTAGAAATTT
TATTGATAGAAGTATTTTACAAATACAAATACATACTAAGGGTTTCTTATATGCTCAACACATGAGCGAA
ACCCTATAAGAACCCTAATTTCCCTTATCGGGAAACTACTCACACATTATTTATGGAGAAAATAGAGAGA
GATAGATTTGTAGAGAGAGACTGGTGATTTCAGCGTACCGAATTAATTCCTGAATCACTGCGACCGGCCC
TCCCGCGACCCAGCCGAGCGAGCTTAGCGAACTGTGGACGAGAACTGTGCCACCAAGCGTAAGGCCGTTC
TCTCGCATTTGCCTTGCTAGGCTCGCGCGAGTTGCTGGCTGAGGCGTTCTCGAAATCAGCTCTTGTTCGG
TCGGCATCTACTCTATTCCTTTGCCCTCGGACGAGTGCTGGGGCGTCGGTTTCCACTATCGGCGAGTACT
TCTACACAGCCATCGGTCCAGACGGCCGCGCTTCTGCGGGCGATTTGTGTACGCCCGACAGTCCCGGCTC
CGGATCGGACGATTGCGTCGCATCGACCCTGCGCCCAAGCTGCATCATCGAAATTGCCGTCAACCAAGCT
CTGATAGAGTTGGTCAAGACCAATGCGGAGCATATACGCCCGGAGCCTTGGCGATCCTGCAAGCTCCGGA
TGCCTCCGCTCGAAGTAGCGCGTCTGCTGCTCCATACAAGCCAACCACGGCCTCCAGAAGAAGATGTTGG
CGACCTCGTATTGGGAATCCCCGAACATCGCCTCGCTCCAGTCAATGACCGCTGTTATGCGGCCATTGTC
CGTCAGGACATTGTTGGAGCCGAAATCCGCGTGCACGAGGTGCCGGACTTCGGGGCAGTCCTCGGCCCAA
AGCATCAGCTCATCGAGAGCCTGCGCGACGGACGCACTGACGGTGTCGTCCATCACAGTTTGCCAGTGAT
ACACATGGGGATCAGCAATCGCGCATATGAAATCACGCCATGTAGTGTATTGACCGATTCCTTGCGGTCC
GAATGGGCCGAACCCGCTCGTCTGGCTAAGATCGGCCGCAGCGATAGCATCCATAGCCTCCGCGACCGGC
TGAAGAACAGCGGGCAGTTCGGTTTCAGGCAGGTCTTGCAACGTGACACCCTGTGCACGGCGGGAGATGC
AATAGGTCAGGCTCTCGCTGAACTCCCCAATGTCAAGCACTTCCGGAATCGGGAGCGCGGCCGATGCAAA
GTGCCGATAAACATAACGATCTTTGTAGAAACCATCGGCGCAGCTATTTACCCGCAGGACATATCCACGC
CCTCCTACATCGAAGCTGAAAGCACGAGATTCTTCGCCCTCCGAGAGCTGCATCAGGTCGGAGACGCTGT
CGAACTTTTCGATCAGAAACTTCTCGACAGACGTCGCGGTGAGTTCAGGCTTTTTCATAGGGGGGATCAG
CTTGGGCTGTCCTCTCCAAATGAAATGAACTTCCTTATATAGAGGAAGGGTCTTGCGAAGGATAGTGGGA
TTGTGCGTCATCCCTTACGTCAGTGGAGATGTCACATCAATCCACTTGCTTTGAAGTCGTGGTTGGAACG
ACTTCTTTTTCCACGATGCTCCTCGTGGGTGGGGGTCCATCTTTGGGACCACTGTCGGCAGAGGCATCTT
GAATGATAGCCTTTCCTTTATCGCAATGATGGCATTTGTAGGAGCCACCTTCCTTTTCTACTGTCCTTTC
GATGAAGTGACAGATAGCTGGGCAATGGAATCCGAGGAGGTTTCCCGAAATTACCCTTTGTTGAAAAGTC
TCAATAAAGCTTCGACGAGTCAGTAATAAACGGCGTCAAAGTGGTTGCAGCCGGCACACACGAGTCGTGT
TTATCAACTCAAAGCACAAATACTTTTCCTCAACCTAAAAATAAGGCAATTAGCCAAAAACAACTTTGCG
TGTAAACAACGCTCAATACACGTGTCATTTTATTATTAGCTATTGCTTCACCGCCTTAGCTTTCTCGTGA
CCTAGTCGTCCTCGTCTTTTCTTCTTCTTCTTCTATAAAACAATACCCAAAGACCTCTTCTTCTTCACAA
TTCAGATTTCAATTTCTCAAAATCTTAAAAACTTTCTCTCAATTCTCTCTACCGTGATCAAGGTAAATTT
CTGTGTTCCTTATTCTCTCAAAATCTTCGATTTTGTTTTCGTTCGATCCCAATTTCGTATATGTTCTTTG
GTTTAGATTCTGTTAATCTTAGATCGAAGTCGATTTTCTGGGTTTGATCGTTAGATATCATCTTAATTCT
CGATTAGGGTTTCATAGATATCATCCGATTTGTTCAAATAATTTGAGTTTTGTCGAATAATTACTCTTCG
ATTTGTGATTTCTATCTAGATCTGGTGTTAGTTTCTAGTTTGTGCGATCGAATTTGTCGATTAATCTGAG
TTTTTCTGATTAACAGACTAGAGTTAACCGGGCTCAGGCCTGGCGCGCCACTAGTGGATCCGATGGTGTC
TTCGATTCAATACGCAAACCGCCTCTCCCCGCGCGTTGGCCGATTCATTAATGCAGCTGGCACGACAGGT
TTCCCGACTGGAAAGCGGGCAGTGAGCGCAACGCAATTAATGTGAGTTAGCTCACTCATTAGGCACCCCA
GGCTTTACACTTTATGCTTCCGGCTCGTATGTTGTGTGGAATTGTGAGCGGATAACAATTTCACACATAC
TAGAGAAAGAGGAGAAATACTAGATGGCTTCCTCCGAGGACGTTATCAAAGAGTTCATGCGTTTCAAAGT
TCGTATGGAAGGTTCCGTTAACGGTCACGAGTTCGAAATCGAAGGTGAAGGTGAAGGTCGTCCGTACGAA
GGTACCCAGACCGCTAAACTGAAAGTTACCAAAGGTGGTCCGCTGCCGTTCGCTTGGGACATCCTGTCCC
CGCAGTTCCAGTACGGTTCCAAGGCTTACGTTAAACACCCGGCTGACATCCCGGACTACCTGAAACTGTC
CTTCCCGGAAGGTTTCAAATGGGAACGTGTTATGAACTTCGAGGACGGTGGTGTTGTTACCGTTACCCAG
GACTCCTCCCTGCAAGACGGTGAGTTCATCTACAAAGTTAAACTGCGTGGTACCAACTTCCCGTCCGACG
GTCCGGTTATGCAGAAAAAAACGATGGGTTGGGAAGCATCCACCGAACGTATGTACCCGGAGGACGGTGC
TCTGAAAGGTGAAATCAAAATGCGTCTGAAACTGAAAGACGGTGGTCACTACGACGCTGAAGTTAAAACC
ACCTACATGGCTAAAAAACCGGTTCAGCTGCCGGGTGCTTACAAAACCGACATCAAACTGGACATCACCT
CCCACAACGAGGACTACACCATCGTTGAACAGTACGAACGTGCTGAAGGTCGTCACTCCACCGGTGCTTA
ATAACGCTGATAGTGCTAGTGTAGATCGCTACTAGAGCCAGGCATCAAATAAAACGAAAGGCTCAGTCGA
AAGACTGGGCCTTTCGTTTTATCTGTTGTTTGTCGGTGAACGCTCTCTACTAGAGTCACACTGGCTCACC
TTCGGGTGGGCCTTTCTGCGTTTATAGAAGACACTGGACCCGGGAGTGAGAACCTCTACTTCCAAGGCTC
CATGGGTGGGTCCAGCGCATGGTCACATCCGCAGTTTGAAAAAGGTGGTGGTAGCGGTGGTGGTTCAGGT
GGTAGTGCTTGGAGCCATCCTCAGTTCGAGAAATAGGAGCTCATATGAAGATGAAGATGAAATATTTGGT
GTGTCAAATAAATAGCTTGTGTGCTTAAGTTTGTGTTTTTTTCTTGGCTTGTTGTGTTATGAATTTGTGG
CTTTTTCTAATATTAAATGAATGTAAGATCTCATTATAATGAATAAACAAATGTTTCTATAATCCATTGT
GAATGTTTTGTTGGATCTCTTCTGCAGCATATAACTACTGTATGTGCTATGGTATGGACTATGGAATATG
ATTAAAGATAAGGAATTCAGATCGGCTGAGTGGCTCCTTCAACGTTGCGGTTCTGTCAGTTCCAAACGTA
AAACGGCTTGTCCCGCGTCATCGGCGGGGGTCATAACGTGACTCCCTTAATTCTCCGCTCATGATCAGAT
TGTCGTTTCCCGCCTTCAGTTTAAACTATCAGTGTTTGACAGGATATATTGGCGGGTAAACTAAGTCGCT
GTATGTGTTTGTTTGAGATCTCATGTGAGCAAAAGGCCAGCAAAAGGCCAGGAACCGTAAAAAGGCCGCG
TTGCTGGCGTTTTTCCATAGGCTCCGCCCCCCTGACGAGCATCACAAAAATCGACGCTCAAGTCAGAGGT
GGCGAAACCCGACAGGACTATAAAGATACCAGGCGTTTCCCCCTGGAAGCTCCCTCGTGCGCTCTCCTGT
TCCGACCCTGCCGCTTACCGGATACCTGTCCGCCTTTCTCCCTTCGGGAAGCGTGGCGCTTTCTCATAGC
TCACGCTGTAGGTATCTCAGTTCGGTGTAGGTCGTTCGCTCCAAGCTGGGCTGTGTGCACGAACCCCCCG
TTCAGCCCGACCGCTGCGCCTTATCCGGTAACTATCGTCTTGAGTCCAACCCGGTAAGACACGACTTATC
GCCACTGGCAGCAGCCACTGGTAACAGGATTAGCAGAGCGAGGTATGTAGGCGGTGCTACAGAGTTCTTG
AAGTGGTGGCCTAACTACGGCTACACTAGAAGAACAGTATTTGGTATCTGCGCTCTGCTGAAGCCAGTTA
CCTTCGGAAGAAGAGTTGGTAGCTCTTGATCCGGCAAACAAACCACCGCTGGTAGCGGTGGTTTTTTTGT
TTGCAAGCAGCAGATTACGCGCAGAAAAAAAGGATCTCAAGAAGATCCTTTGATCTTTTCTACGGGGTCT
GACGCTCAGTGGAACGAAAACTCACGTTAAGGGATTTTGGTCATGAGATTATCAAAAAGGATCTTCACCT
AGATCCTTTTAAATTAAAAATGAAGTTTTAAATCAATCTAAAGTATATATGTGTAACATTGGTCTAGTGA
TTAGAAAAACTCATCGAGCATCAAATGAAACTGCAATTTATTCATATCAGGATTATCAATACCATATTTT
TGAAAAAGCCGTTTCTGTAATGAAGGAGAAAACTCACCGAGGCAGTTCCATAGGATGGCAAGATCCTGGT
ATCGGTCTGCGATTCCGACTCGTCCAACATCAATACAACCTATTAATTTCCCCTCGTCAAAAATAAGGTT
ATCAAGTGAGAAATCACCATGAGTGACGACTGAATCCGGTGAGAATGGCAAAAGTTTATGCATTTCTTTC
CAGACTTGTTCAACAGGCCAGCCATTACGCTCGTCATCAAAATCACTCGCATCAACCAAACCGTTATTCA
TTCGTGATTGCGCCTGAGCGAGACGAAATACGCGATCGCTGTTAAAAGGACAATTACAAACAGGAATCGA
ATGCAACCGGCGCAGGAACACTGCCAGCGCATCAACAATATTTTCACCTGAATCAGGATATTCTTCTAAT
ACCTGGAATGCTGTTTTCCCTGGGATCGCAGTGGTGAGTAACCATGCATCATCAGGAGTACGGATAAAAT
GCTTGATGGTCGGAAGAGGCATAAATTCCGTCAGCCAGTTTAGTCTGACCATCTCATCTGTAACATCATT
GGCAACGCTACCTTTGCCATGTTTCAGAAACAACTCTGGCGCATCGGGCTTCCCATACAATCGGTAGATT
GTCGCACCTGATTGCCCGACATTATCGCGAGCCCATTTATACCCATATAAATCAGCATCCATGTTGGAAT
TTAATCGCGGCCTTGAGCAAGACGTTTCCCGTTGAATATGGCTCATAACACCCCTTGTATTACTGTTTAT
GTAAGCAGACAGTTTTATTGTTCATGATGATATATTTTTATCTTGTGCAATGTAACATCAGAGATTTTGA
GACACAACGTGGCTTTGTTGAATAAATCGAACTTTTGCTGAGTTGAAGGATCAGATCACGCATCTTCCCG
ACAACGCAGACCGTTCCGTGGCAAAGCAAAAGTTCAAAATCACCAACTGGTCCACCTACAACAA
